>Addgene plasmid #121998 | pCasAb-apr | addgene full sequence | sequence record 237226 | Addgene NGS Result
AGCTTGGCTGTTTTGGCGGATGAGAGAAGATTTTCAGCCTGATACAGATTAAATCAGAACGCAGAAGCGG
TCTGATAAAACAGAATTTGCCTGGCGGCAGTAGCGCGGTGGTCCCACCTGACCCCATGCCGAACTCAGAA
GTGAAACGCCGTAGCGCCGATGGTAGTGTGGGGTCTCCCCATGCGAGAGTAGGGAACTGCCAGGCATCAA
ATAAAACGAAAGGCTCAGTCGAAAGACTGGGCCTTTCGTTTTATCTGTTGTTTGTCGGTGAACGCTCTCC
TGAGTAGGACAAATCCGCCGGGAGCGGATTTGAACGTTGCGAAGCAACGGCCCGGAGGGTGGCGGGCAGG
ACGCCCGCCATAAACTGCCAGGCATCAAATTAAGCAGAAGGCCATCCTGACGGATGGCCTTTTTGCGTTT
CTACAAACTCTTTTGTTTATTTTTCTAAATACATTCAAATATGTATCCGCTCATGAGACAATAACCCTGG
ATCCGGGCTTATCGACTGCACGGTGCACCAATGCTTCTGGCGTCAGGCAGCCATCGGAAGCTGTGGTATG
GCTGTGCAGGTCGTAAATCACTGCATAATTCGTGTCGCTCAAGGCGCACTCCCGTTCTGGATAATGTTTT
TTGCGCCGACATCATAACGGTTCTGGCAAATATTCTGAAATGAGCTGTTGACAATTAATCATCGGCTCGT
ATAATGTGTGGAATTGTGAGCGGATAACAATTTCACACAGGAAACAGAATTCATGGATAAGAAATACTCA
ATAGGCTTAGATATCGGCACAAATAGCGTCGGATGGGCGGTGATCACTGATGAATATAAGGTTCCGTCTA
AAAAGTTCAAGGTTCTGGGAAATACAGACCGCCACAGTATCAAAAAAAATCTTATAGGGGCTCTTTTATT
TGACAGTGGAGAGACAGCGGAAGCGACTCGTCTCAAACGGACAGCTCGTAGAAGGTATACACGTCGGAAG
AATCGTATTTGTTATCTACAGGAGATTTTTTCAAATGAGATGGCGAAAGTAGATGATAGTTTCTTTCATC
GACTTGAAGAGTCTTTTTTGGTGGAAGAAGACAAGAAGCATGAACGTCATCCTATTTTTGGAAATATAGT
AGATGAAGTTGCTTATCATGAGAAATATCCAACTATCTATCATCTGCGAAAAAAATTGGTAGATTCTACT
GATAAAGCGGATTTGCGCTTAATCTATTTGGCCTTAGCGCATATGATTAAGTTTCGTGGTCATTTTTTGA
TTGAGGGAGATTTAAATCCTGATAATAGTGATGTGGACAAACTATTTATCCAGTTGGTACAAACCTACAA
TCAATTATTTGAAGAAAACCCTATTAACGCAAGTGGAGTAGATGCTAAAGCGATTCTTTCTGCACGATTG
AGTAAATCAAGACGATTAGAAAATCTCATTGCTCAGCTCCCCGGTGAGAAGAAAAATGGCTTATTTGGGA
ATCTCATTGCTTTGTCATTGGGTTTGACCCCTAATTTTAAATCAAATTTTGATTTGGCAGAAGATGCTAA
ATTACAGCTTTCAAAAGATACTTACGATGATGATTTAGATAATTTATTGGCGCAAATTGGAGATCAATAT
GCTGATTTGTTTTTGGCAGCTAAGAATTTATCAGATGCTATTTTACTTTCAGATATCCTAAGAGTAAATA
CTGAAATAACTAAGGCTCCCCTATCAGCTTCAATGATTAAACGCTACGATGAACATCATCAAGACTTGAC
TCTTTTAAAAGCTTTAGTTCGACAACAACTTCCAGAAAAGTATAAAGAAATCTTTTTTGATCAATCAAAA
AACGGATATGCAGGTTATATTGATGGGGGAGCTAGCCAAGAAGAATTTTATAAATTTATCAAACCAATTT
TAGAAAAAATGGATGGTACTGAGGAATTATTGGTGAAACTAAATCGTGAAGATTTGCTGCGCAAGCAACG
GACCTTTGACAACGGCTCTATTCCCCATCAAATTCACTTGGGTGAGCTGCATGCTATTTTGAGAAGACAA
GAAGACTTTTATCCATTTTTAAAAGACAATCGTGAGAAGATTGAAAAAATCTTGACTTTTCGAATTCCTT
ATTATGTTGGTCCATTGGCGCGTGGCAATAGTCGTTTTGCATGGATGACTCGGAAGTCTGAAGAAACAAT
TACCCCATGGAATTTTGAAGAAGTTGTCGATAAAGGTGCTTCAGCTCAATCATTTATTGAACGCATGACA
AACTTTGATAAAAATCTTCCAAATGAAAAAGTACTACCAAAACATAGTTTGCTTTATGAGTATTTTACGG
TTTATAACGAATTGACAAAGGTCAAATATGTTACTGAAGGAATGCGAAAACCAGCATTTCTTTCAGGTGA
ACAGAAGAAAGCCATTGTTGATTTACTCTTCAAAACAAATCGAAAAGTAACCGTTAAGCAATTAAAAGAA
GATTATTTCAAAAAAATAGAATGTTTTGATAGTGTTGAAATTTCAGGAGTTGAAGATAGATTTAATGCTT
CATTAGGTACCTACCATGATTTGCTAAAAATTATTAAAGATAAAGATTTTTTGGATAATGAAGAAAATGA
AGATATCTTAGAGGATATTGTTTTAACATTGACCTTATTTGAAGATAGGGAGATGATTGAGGAAAGACTT
AAAACATATGCTCACCTCTTTGATGATAAGGTGATGAAACAGCTTAAACGTCGCCGTTATACTGGTTGGG
GACGTTTGTCTCGAAAATTGATTAATGGTATTAGGGATAAGCAATCTGGCAAAACAATATTAGATTTTTT
GAAATCAGATGGTTTTGCCAATCGCAATTTTATGCAGCTGATCCATGATGATAGTTTGACATTTAAAGAA
GACATTCAAAAAGCACAAGTGTCTGGACAAGGCGATAGTTTACATGAACATATTGCAAATTTAGCTGGTA
GCCCTGCTATTAAAAAAGGTATTTTACAGACTGTAAAAGTTGTTGATGAATTGGTCAAAGTAATGGGGCG
GCATAAGCCAGAAAATATCGTTATTGAAATGGCACGTGAAAATCAGACAACTCAAAAGGGCCAGAAAAAT
TCGCGAGAGCGTATGAAACGAATCGAAGAAGGTATCAAAGAATTAGGAAGTCAGATTCTTAAAGAGCATC
CTGTTGAAAATACTCAATTGCAAAATGAAAAGCTCTATCTCTATTATCTCCAAAATGGAAGAGACATGTA
TGTGGACCAAGAATTAGATATTAATCGTTTAAGTGATTATGATGTCGATCACATTGTTCCACAAAGTTTC
CTTAAAGACGATTCAATAGACAATAAGGTCTTAACGCGTTCTGATAAAAATCGTGGTAAATCGGATAACG
TTCCAAGTGAAGAAGTAGTCAAAAAGATGAAAAACTATTGGAGACAACTTCTAAACGCCAAGTTAATCAC
TCAACGTAAGTTTGATAATTTAACGAAAGCTGAACGTGGAGGTTTGAGTGAACTTGATAAAGCTGGTTTT
ATCAAACGCCAATTGGTTGAAACTCGCCAAATCACTAAGCATGTGGCACAAATTTTGGATAGTCGCATGA
ATACTAAATACGATGAAAATGATAAACTTATTCGAGAGGTTAAAGTGATTACCTTAAAATCTAAATTAGT
TTCTGACTTCCGAAAAGATTTCCAATTCTATAAAGTACGTGAGATTAACAATTACCATCATGCCCATGAT
GCGTATCTAAATGCCGTCGTTGGAACTGCTTTGATTAAGAAATATCCAAAACTTGAATCGGAGTTTGTCT
ATGGTGATTATAAAGTTTATGATGTTCGTAAAATGATTGCTAAGTCTGAGCAAGAAATAGGCAAAGCAAC
CGCAAAATATTTCTTTTACTCTAATATCATGAACTTCTTCAAAACAGAAATTACACTTGCAAATGGAGAG
ATTCGCAAACGCCCTCTAATCGAAACTAATGGGGAAACTGGAGAAATTGTCTGGGATAAAGGGCGAGATT
TTGCCACAGTGCGCAAAGTATTGTCCATGCCCCAAGTCAATATTGTCAAGAAAACAGAAGTACAGACAGG
CGGATTCTCCAAGGAGTCAATTTTACCAAAAAGAAATTCGGACAAGCTTATTGCTCGTAAAAAAGACTGG
GATCCAAAAAAATATGGTGGTTTTGATAGTCCAACGGTAGCTTATTCAGTCCTAGTGGTTGCTAAGGTGG
AAAAAGGGAAATCGAAGAAGTTAAAATCCGTTAAAGAGTTACTAGGGATCACAATTATGGAAAGAAGTTC
CTTTGAAAAAAATCCGATTGACTTTTTAGAAGCTAAAGGATATAAGGAAGTTAAAAAAGACTTAATCATT
AAACTACCTAAATATAGTCTTTTTGAGTTAGAAAACGGTCGTAAACGGATGCTGGCTAGTGCCGGAGAAT
TACAAAAAGGAAATGAGCTGGCTCTGCCAAGCAAATATGTGAATTTTTTATATTTAGCTAGTCATTATGA
AAAGTTGAAGGGTAGTCCAGAAGATAACGAACAAAAACAATTGTTTGTGGAGCAGCATAAGCATTATTTA
GATGAGATTATTGAGCAAATCAGTGAATTTTCTAAGCGTGTTATTTTAGCAGATGCCAATTTAGATAAAG
TTCTTAGTGCATATAACAAACATAGAGACAAACCAATACGTGAACAAGCAGAAAATATTATTCATTTATT
TACGTTGACGAATCTTGGAGCTCCCGCTGCTTTTAAATATTTTGATACAACAATTGATCGTAAACGATAT
ACGTCTACAAAAGAAGTTTTAGATGCCACTCTTATCCATCAATCCATCACTGGTCTTTATGAAACACGCA
TTGATTTGAGTCAGCTAGGAGGTGACTGATGGCTGGTTGGCGTACTGTTGTGGTAAATACCAAGCTTGCA
ACTTTATGCCCATGCAACAGAAACTATAAAAAATACAGAGAATGAAAAGAAACAGATAGATTTTTTAGTT
CTTTAGGCCCGTAGTCTGCAAATCCTTTTATGATTTTCTATCAAACAAAAGAGGAAAATAGACCAGTTGC
AATCCAAACGAGAGTCTAATAGAATGAGGTCGAAAAGTAAATCGCGCGGGTTTGTTACTGATAAAGCAGG
CAAGACCTAAAATGTGTAAAGGGCAAAGTGTATACTTTGGCGTCACCCCTTACATATTTTAGGTCTTTTT
TTATTGTGCGTAACTAACTTGCCATCTTCAAACAGGAGGGCTGGAAGAAGCAGACCGCTAACACAGTACA
TAAAAAAGGAGACATGAACGATGAACATCAAAAAGTTTGCAAAACAAGCAACAGTATTAACCTTTACTAC
CGCACTGCTGGCAGGAGGCGCAACTCAAGCGTTTGCGAAAGAAACGAACCAAAAGCCATATAAGGAAACA
TACGGCATTTCCCATATTACACGCCATGATATGCTGCAAATCCCTGAACAGCAAAAAAATGAAAAATATC
AAGTTCCTGAGTTCGATTCGTCCACAATTAAAAATATCTCTTCTGCAAAAGGCCTGGACGTTTGGGACAG
CTGGCCATTACAAAACGCTGACGGCACTGTCGCAAACTATCACGGCTACCACATCGTCTTTGCATTAGCC
GGAGATCCTAAAAATGCGGATGACACATCGATTTACATGTTCTATCAAAAAGTCGGCGAAACTTCTATTG
ACAGCTGGAAAAACGCTGGCCGCGTCTTTAAAGACAGCGACAAATTCGATGCAAATGATTCTATCCTAAA
AGACCAAACACAAGAATGGTCAGGTTCAGCCACATTTACATCTGACGGAAAAATCCGTTTATTCTACACT
GATTTCTCCGGTAAACATTACGGCAAACAAACACTGACAACTGCACAAGTTAACGTATCAGCATCAGACA
GCTCTTTGAACATCAACGGTGTAGAGGATTATAAATCAATCTTTGACGGTGACGGAAAAACGTATCAAAA
TGTACAGCAGTTCATCGATGAAGGCAACTACAGCTCAGGCGACAACCATACGCTGAGAGATCCTCACTAC
GTAGAAGATAAAGGCCACAAATACTTAGTATTTGAAGCAAACACTGGAACTGAAGATGGCTACCAAGGCG
AAGAATCTTTATTTAACAAAGCATACTATGGCAAAAGCACATCATTCTTCCGTCAAGAAAGTCAAAAACT
TCTGCAAAGCGATAAAAAACGCACGGCTGAGTTAGCAAACGGCGCTCTCGGTATGATTGAGCTAAACGAT
GATTACACACTGAAAAAAGTGATGAAACCGCTGATTGCATCTAACACAGTAACAGATGAAATTGAACGCG
CGAACGTCTTTAAAATGAACGGCAAATGGTATCTGTTCACTGACTCCCGCGGATCAAAAATGACGATTGA
CGGCATTACGTCTAACGATATTTACATGCTTGGTTATGTTTCTAATTCTTTAACTGGCCCATACAAGCCG
CTGAACAAAACTGGCCTTGTGTTAAAAATGGATCTTGATCCTAACGATGTAACCTTTACTTACTCACACT
TCGCTGTACCTCAAGCGAAAGGAAACAATGTCGTGATTACAAGCTATATGACAAACAGAGGATTCTACGC
AGACAAACAATCAACGTTTGCGCCTAGCTTCCTGCTGAACATCAAAGGCAAGAAAACATCTGTTGTCAAA
GACAGCATCCTTGAACAAGGACAATTAACAGTTAACAAATAAAAACGCAAAAGAAAATGCCGATTATGGT
GCACTCTCAGTACAATCTGCTCTGATGCCGTATCGATACCGTCGACCTCGAGGGGGGGCCCGGTACCATC
CCAATACGCGTCAATTCACGGATCCGGTTCATGTGCAGCTCCATCAGCAAAAGGGGATGATAAGTTTATC
ACCACCGACTATTTGCAACAGTGCCGTTGATCGTGCTATGATCGACTGATGTCATCAGCGGTGGAGTGCA
ATGTCGTGCAATACGAATGGCGAAAAGCCGAGCTCATCGGTCAGCTTCTCAACCTTGGGGTTACCCCCGG
CGGTGTGCTGCTGGTCCACAGCTCCTTCCGTAGCGTCCGGCCCCTCGAAGATGGGCCACTTGGACTGATC
GAGGCCCTGCGTGCTGCGCTGGGTCCGGGAGGGACGCTCGTCATGCCCTCGTGGTCAGGTCTGGACGACG
AGCCGTTCGATCCTGCCACGTCGCCCGTTACACCGGACCTTGGAGTTGTCTCTGACACATTCTGGCGCCT
GCCAAATGTAAAGCGCAGCGCCCATCCATTTGCCTTTGCGGCAGCGGGGCCACAGGCAGAGCAGATCATC
TCTGATCCATTGCCCCTGCCACCTCACTCGCCTGCAAGCCCGGTCGCCCGTGTCCATGAACTCGATGGGC
AGGTACTTCTCCTCGGCGTGGGACACGATGCCAACACGACGCTGCATCTTGCCGAGTTGATGGCAAAGGT
TCCCTATGGGGTGCCGAGACACTGCACCATTCTTCAGGATGGCAAGTTGGTACGCGTCGATTATCTCGAG
AATGACCACTGCTGTGAGCGCTTTGCCTTGGCGGACAGGTGGCTCAAGGAGAAGAGCCTTCAGAAGGAAG
GTCCAGTCGGTCATGCCTTTGCTCGGTTGATCCGCTCCCGCGACATTGTGGCGACAGCCCTGGGTCAACT
GGGCCGAGATCCGTTGATCTTCCTGCATCCGCCAGAGGCGGGATGCGAAGAATGCGATGCCGCTCGCCAG
TCGATTGGCTGACTGTCAGACCAAGTTTACTCATATATACTTTAGATTGATTTCTGAAAGCGACCAGGTG
CTCGGCGTGGCAAGACTCGCAGCGAACCCGTAGAAAGCCATGCTCCAGCCGCCCGCATTGGAGAAATTCT
TCAAATTCCCGTTGCACATAGCCCGGCAATTCCTTTCCCTGCTCTGCCATAAGCGCAGCGAATGCCGGGT
AATACTCGTCAACGATCTGATAGAGAAGGGTTTGCTCGGGTCGGTGGCTCTGGTAACGACCAGTATCCCG
ATCCCGGCTGGCCGTCCTGGCCGCCACATGAGGCATGTTCCGCGTCCTTGCAATACTGTGTTTACATACA
GTCTATCGCTTAGCGGAAAGTTCTTTTACCCTCAGCCGAAATGCCTGCCGTTGCTAGACATTGCCAGCCA
GTGCCCGTCACTCCCGTACTAACTGTCACGAACCCCTGCAATAACTGTCACGCCCCCCTGCAATAACTGT
CACGAACCCCTGCAATAACTGTCACGCCCCCAAACCTGCAAACCCAGCAGGGGCGGGGGCTGGCGGGGTG
TTGGAAAAATCCATCCATGATTATCTAAGAATAATCCACTAGGCGCGGTTATCAGCGCCCTTGTGGGGCG
CTGCTGCCCTTGCCCAATATGCCCGGCCAGAGGCCGGATAGCTGGTCTATTCGCTGCGCTAGGCTACACA
CCGCCCCACCGCTGCGCGGCAGGGGGAAAGGCGGGCAAAGCCCGCTAAACCCCACACCAAACCCCGCAGA
AATACGCTGGAGCGCTTTTAGCCGCTTTAGCGGCCTTTCCCCCTACCCGAAGGGTGGGGGCGCGTGTGCA
GCCCCGCAGGGCCTGTCTCGGTCGATCATTCAGCCCGGCTCATCCTTCTGGCGTGGCGGCAGACCGAACA
AGGCGCGGTCGTGGTCGCGTTCAAGGTACGCATCCATTGCCGCCATGAGCCGATCCTCCGGCCACTCGCT
GCTGTTCACCTTGGCCAAAATCATGGCCCCCACCAGCACCTTGCGCCTTGTTTCGTTCTTGCGCTCTTGC
TGCTGTTCCCTTGCCCGCACCCGCTGAATTTCGGCATTGATTCGCGCTCGTTGTTCTTCGAGCTTGGCCA
GCCGATCCGCCGCCTTGTTGCTCCCCTTAACCATCTTGACACCCCATTGTTAATGTGCTGTCTCGTAGGC
TATCATGGAGGCACAGCGGCGGCAATCCCGACCCTACTTTGTAGGGGAGGGCGCACTTACCGGTTTCTCT
TCGAGAAACTGGCCTAACGGCCACCCTTCGGGCGGTGCGCTCTCCGAGGGCCATTGCATGGAGCCGAAAA
GCAAAAGCAACAGCGAGGCAGCATGGCGATTTATCACCTTACGGCGAAAACCGGCAGCAGGTCGGGCGGC
CAATCGGCCAGGGCCAAGGCCGACTACATCCAGCGCGAAGGCAAGTATGCCCGCGACATGGATGAAGTCT
TGCACGCCGAATCCGGGCACATGCCGGAGTTCGTCGAGCGGCCCGCCGACTACTGGGATGCTGCCGACCT
GTATGAACGCGCCAATGGGCGGCTGTTCAAGGAGGTCGAATTTGCCCTGCCGGTCGAGCTGACCCTCGAC
CAGCAGAAGGCGCTGGCGTCCGAGTTCGCCCAGCACCTGACCGGTGCCGAGCGCCTGCCGTATACGCTGG
CCATCCATGCCGGTGGCGGCGAGAACCCGCACTGCCACCTGATGATCTCCGAGCGGATCAATGACGGCAT
CGAGCGGCCCGCCGCTCAGTGGTTCAAGCGGTACAACGGCAAGACCCCGGAGAAGGGCGGGGCACAGAAG
ACCGAAGCGCTCAAGCCCAAGGCATGGCTTGAGCAGACCCGCGAGGCATGGGCCGACCATGCCAACCGGG
CATTAGAGCGGGCTGGCCACGACGCCCGCATTGACCACAGAACACTTGAGGCGCAGGGCATCGAGCGCCT
GCCCGGTGTTCACCTGGGGCCGAACGTGGTGGAGATGGAAGGCCGGGGCATCCGCACCGACCGGGCAGAC
GTGGCCCTGAACATCGACACCGCCAACGCCCAGATCATCGACTTACAGGAATACCGGGAGGCAATAGACC
ATGAACGCAATCGACAGAGTGAAGAAATCCAGAGGCATCAACGAGTTAGCGGAGCAGATCGAACCGCTGG
CCCAGAGCATGGCGACACTGGCCGACGAAGCCCGGCAGGTCATGAGCCAGACCCAGCAGGCCAGCGAGGC
GCAGGCGGCGGAGTGGCTGAAAGCCCAGCGCCAGACAGGGGCGGCATGGGTGGAGCTGGCCAAAGAGTTG
CGGGAGGTAGCCGCCGAGGTGAGCAGCGCCGCGCAGAGCGCCCGGAGCGCGTCGCGGGGGTGGCACTGGA
AGCTATGGCTAACCGTGATGCTGGCTTCCATGATGCCTACGGTGGTGCTGCTGATCGCATCGTTGCTCTT
GCTCGACCTGACGCCACTGACAACCGAGGACGGCTCGATCTGGCTGCGCTTGGTGGCCCGATGAAGAACG
ACAGGACTTTGCAGGCCATAGGCCGACAGCTCAAGGCCATGGGCTGTGAGCGCTTCGATATCGGCGTCAG
GGACGCCACCACCGGCCAGATGATGAACCGGGAATGGTCAGCCGCCGAAGTGCTCCAGAACACGCCATGG
CTCAAGCGGATGAATGCCCAGGGCAATGACGTGTATATCAGGCCCGCCGAGCAGGAGCGGCATGGTCTGG
TGCTGGTGGACGACCTCAGCGAGTTTGACCTGGATGACATGAAAGCCGAGGGCCGGGAGCCTGCCCTGGT
AGTGGAAACCAGCCCGAAGAACTATCAGGCATGGGTCAAGGTGGCCGACGCCGCAGGCGGTGAACTTCGG
GGGCAGATTGCCCGGACGCTGGCCAGCGAGTACGACGCCGACCCGGCCAGCGCCGACAGCCGCCACTATG
GCCGCTTGGCGGGCTTCACCAACCGCAAGGACAAGCACACCACCCGCGCCGGTTATCAGCCGTGGGTGCT
GCTGCGTGAATCCAAGGGCAAGACCGCCACCGCTGGCCCGGCGCTGGTGCAGCAGGCTGGCCAGCAGATC
GAGCAGGCCCAGCGGCAGCAGGAGAAGGCCCGCAGGCTGGCCAGCCTCGAACTGCCCGAGCGGCAGCTTA
GCCGCCACCGGCGCACGGCGCTGGACGAGTACCGCAGCGAGATGGCCGGGCTGGTCAAGCGCTTCGGTGA
TGACCTCAGCAAGTGCGACTTTATCGCCGCGCAGAAGCTGGCCAGCCGGGGCCGCAGTGCCGAGGAAATC
GGCAAGGCCATGGCCGAGGCCAGCCCAGCGCTGGCAGAGCGCAAGCCCGGCCACGAAGCGGATTACATCG
AGCGCACCGTCAGCAAGGTCATGGGTCTGCCCAGCGTCCAGCTTGCGCGGGCCGAGCTGGCACGGGCACC
GGCACCCCGCCAGCGAGGCATGGACAGGGGCGGGCCAGATTTCAGCATGTAGTGCTTGCGTTGGTACTCA
CGCCTGTTATACTATGAGTACTCACGCACAGAAGGGGGTTTTATGGAATACGAAAAAAGCGCTTCAGGGT
CGGTCTACCTGATCAAAAGTGACAAGGGCTATTGGTTGCCCGGTGGCTTTGGTTATACGTCAAACAAGGC
CGAGGCTGGCCGCTTTTCAGTCGCTGATATGGCCAGCCTTAACCTTGACGGCTGCACCTTGTCCTTGTTC
CGCGAAGACAAGCCTTTCGGCCCCGGCAAGTTTCTCGGTGACTGATATGAAAGACCAAAAGGACAAGCAG
ACCGGCGACCTGCTGGCCAGCCCTGACGCTGTACGCCAAGCGCGATATGCCGAGCGCATGAAGGCCAAAG
GGATGCGTCAGCGCAAGTTCTGGCTGACCGACGACGAATACGAGGCGCTGCGCGAGTGCCTGGAAGAACT
CAGAGCGGCGCAGGGCGGGGGTAGTGACCCCGCCAGCGCCTAACCACCAACTGCCTGCAAAGGAGGCAAT
CAATGGCTACCCATAAGCCTATCAATATTCTGGAGGCGTTCGCAGCAGCGCCGCCACCGCTGGACTACGT
TTTGCCCAACATGGTGGCCGGTACGGTCGGGGCGCTGGTGTCGCCCGGTGGTGCCGGTAAATCCATGCTG
GCCCTGCAACTGGCCGCACAGATTGCAGGCGGGCCGGATCTGCTGGAGGTGGGCGAACTGCCCACCGGCC
CGGTGATCTACCTGCCCGCCGAAGACCCGCCCACCGCCATTCATCACCGCCTGCACGCCCTTGGGGCGCA
CCTCAGCGCCGAGGAACGGCAAGCCGTGGCTGACGGCCTGCTGATCCAGCCGCTGATCGGCAGCCTGCCC
AACATCATGGCCCCGGAGTGGTTCGACGGCCTCAAGCGCGCCGCCGAGGGCCGCCGCCTGATGGTGCTGG
ACACGCTGCGCCGGTTCCACATCGAGGAAGAAAACGCCAGCGGCCCCATGGCCCAGGTCATCGGTCGCAT
GGAGGCCATCGCCGCCGATACCGGGTGCTCTATCGTGTTCCTGCACCATGCCAGCAAGGGCGCGGCCATG
ATGGGCGCAGGCGACCAGCAGCAGGCCAGCCGGGGCAGCTCGGTACTGGTCGATAACATCCGCTGGCAGT
CCTACCTGTCGAGCATGACCAGCGCCGAGGCCGAGGAATGGGGTGTGGACGACGACCAGCGCCGGTTCTT
CGTCCGCTTCGGTGTGAGCAAGGCCAACTATGGCGCACCGTTCGCTGATCGGTGGTTCAGGCGGCATGAC
GGCGGGGTGCTCAAGCCCGCCGTGCTGGAGAGGCAGCGCAAGAGCAAGGGGGTGCCCCGTGGTGAAGCCT
AAGAACAAGCACAGCCTCAGCCACGTCCGGCACGACCCGGCGCACTGTCTGGCCCCCGGCCTGTTCCGTG
CCCTCAAGCGGGGCGAGCGCAAGCGCAGCAAGCTGGACGTGACGTATGACTACGGCGACGGCAAGCGGAT
CGAGTTCAGCGGCCCGGAGCCGCTGGGCGCTGATGATCTGCGCATCCTGCAAGGGCTGGTGGCCATGGCT
GGGCCTAATGGCCTAGTGCTTGGCCCGGAACCCAAGACCGAAGGCGGACGGCAGCTCCGGCTGTTCCTGG
AACCCAAGTGGGAGGCCGTCACCGCTGATGCCATGGTGGTCAAAGGTAGCTATCGGGCGCTGGCAAAGGA
AATCGGGGCAGAGGTCGATAGTGGTGGGGCGCTCAAGCACATACAGGACTGCATCGAGCGCCTTTGGAAG
GTATCCATCATCGCCCAGAATGGCCGCAAGCGGCAGGGGTTTCGGCTGCTGTCGGAGTACGCCAGCGACG
AGGCGGACGGGCGCCTGTACGTGGCCCTGAACCCCTTGATCGCGCAGGCCGTCATGGGTGGCGGCCAGCA
TGTGCGCATCAGCATGGACGAGGTGCGGGCGCTGGACAGCGAAACCGCCCGCCTGCTGCACCAGCGGCTG
TGTGGCTGGATCGACCCCGGCAAAACCGGCAAGGCTTCCATAGATACCTTGTGCGGCTATGTCTGGCCGT
CAGAGGCCAGTGGTTCGACCATGCGCAAGCGCCGCCAGCGGGTGCGCGAGGCGTTGCCGGAGCTGGTCGC
GCTGGGCTGGACGGTAACCGAGTTCGCGGCGGGCAAGTACGACATCACCCGGCCCAAGGCGGCAGGCTGA
CCCCCCCCACTCTATTGTAAACAAGACATTTTTATCTTTTATATTCAATGGCTTATTTTCCTGCTAATTG
GTAATACCATGAAAAATACCATGCTCAGAAAAGGCTTAACAATATTTTGAAAAATTGCCTACTGAGCGCT
GCCGCACAGCTCCATAGGCCGCTTTCCTGGCTTTGCTTCCAGATGTATGCTCTTCTGCTCCCGAACGCCA
GCAAGACGTAGCCCAGCGCGTCGGCCAGCTTGCAATTCGCGCTAACTTACATTAATTGCGTTGCGCTCAC
TGCCCGCTTTCCAGTCGGGAAACCTGTCGTGCCAGCTGCATTAATGAATCGGCCAACGCGCGGGGAGAGG
CGGTTTGCGTATTGGGCGCCAGGGTGGTTTTTCTTTTCACCAGTGAGACGGGCAACAGCTGATTGCCCTT
CACCGCCTGGCCCTGAGAGAGTTGCAGCAAGCGGTCCACGCTGGTTTGCCCCAGCAGGCGAAAATCCTGT
TTGATGGTGGTTAACGGCGGGATATAACATGAGCTGTCTTCGGTATCGTCGTATCCCACTACCGAGATAT
CCGCACCAACGCGCAGCCCGGACTCGGTAATGGCGCGCATTGCGCCCAGCGCCATCTGATCGTTGGCAAC
CAGCATCGCAGTGGGAACGATGCCCTCATTCAGCATTTGCATGGTTTGTTGAAAACCGGACATGGCACTC
CAGTCGCCTTCCCGTTCCGCTATCGGCTGAATTTGATTGCGAGTGAGATATTTATGCCAGCCAGCCAGAC
GCAGACGCGCCGAGACAGAACTTAATGGGCCCGCTAACAGCGCGATTTGCTGGTGACCCAATGCGACCAG
ATGCTCCACGCCCAGTCGCGTACCGTCTTCATGGGAGAAAATAATACTGTTGATGGGTGTCTGGTCAGAG
ACATCAAGAAATAACGCCGGAACATTAGTGCAGGCAGCTTCCACAGCAATGGCATCCTGGTCATCCAGCG
GATAGTTAATGATCAGCCCACTGACGCGTTGCGCGAGAAGATTGTGCACCGCCGCTTTACAGGCTTCGAC
GCCGCTTCGTTCTACCATCGACACCACCACGCTGGCACCCAGTTGATCGGCGCGAGATTTAATCGCCGCG
ACAATTTGCGACGGCGCGTGCAGGGCCAGACTGGAGGTGGCAACGCCAATCAGCAACGACTGTTTGCCCG
CCAGTTGTTGTGCCACGCGGTTGGGAATGTAATTCAGCTCCGCCATCGCCGCTTCCACTTTTTCCCGCGT
TTTCGCAGAAACGTGGCTGGCCTGGTTCACCACGCGGGAAACGGTCTGATAAGAGACACCGGCATACTCT
GCGACATCGTATAACGTTACTGGTTTCACATTCACCACCCTGAATTGACTCTCTTCCGGGCGCTATCATG
CCATACCGCGAAAGGTTTTGCACCATTCGATGGTGTCAACGTAAATGCCGCTTCGCCTTCGCGCGCGAAT
TGCAAGCTGATCCGGGCTTATCGACTGCACGGTGCACCAATGCTTCTGGCGTCAGGCAGCCATCGGAAGC
TGTGGTATGGCTGTGCAGGTCGTAAATCACTGCATAATTCGTGTCGCTCAAGGCGCACTCCCGTTCTGGA
TAATGTTTTTTGCGCCGACATCATAACGGTTCTGGCAAATATTCTGAAATGAGCTGTTGACAATTAATCA
TCGGCTCGTATAATGTGTGGAATTGTGAGCGGATAACAATTTCACACAGGAAACAGAATTCGAGCTCGGT
ACCAGGAGGAAACGATGAATGCGCCAGTAAATGGAACACTTATTACTACACAGATTGCAAACGTTGCTGA
AACTCTTGGCTTGGTTAATGTTAATCCACAAGAGTTAAAGGAAACACTGATTCAAACAGCTTTCCGTACT
GAAACACCTGCAACTGATGCACAAATGGCTTCTCTTTTGATTGTTGCTGGTCAATACAAGCTGAACCCAT
GGACCAAAGAGATTTACGCTTTCCCAGATAAAAACAAAGGGATTATTCCAGTTGTTGGCGTGGATGGTTG
GTCTCGAATCATTAATGGAAACTCTAATTTCAATGGTATGGAATTTAAGTTTTCTGAAAATATGGTTCAG
ATGGAAGGCGCGAAAGTTGCTGCACCTGAATGGGTTGAATGCATTATCTATCGTAAAGATCGTGACCACC
CTACTGTTGTTCGCGAGTATTTAGCAGAGTGTTATCGTGCACCATTTAAGTCAAAAACTGGATATGTAGT
TGAAGGACCATGGCAGAGTCACCCTTCTCGCTTCTTGCGCCACAAAGCAACTATTCAGTGTGCACGCTTA
GCCTTTGGTTTTGTGGGTATTCATGATCAGGATGAAGCAGAACGTATCGCTGAAAGTGGACAAGCTATTA
AGGATGTGACTAGTGAAGTGCCAGAAGGCTACCAAGCCTTTGAAGATGAGCATTTGCCTACACTCAAATC
AGAAGCTCAATACGGCACTGAACGCTTGCAAGCTGCTTATGTGGCAATTCCAAAGGGAAATCTTAAAAAG
CACCTTTGGGAAGTTCACTCAATTAGCTTAAAAAAAATTGCTCAGTTTGCAGACCAAGCTTTACAGCGCC
AAGGAGAAACATATGAACATTCTCCAGCGTAGTGAAGATTGGCATTCGGAACGCTGTGGGAAAGTCACAG
CAAGCCGTGTAAAGGATTTAAATGCAAAGCTCAATAAAGGAAAAGCTTTAAATGCATTGGGTTTAACTAT
TCTAGCTGAGCGCCTCACTGGCGTTCAGAAGGAAATCTTCACTAACCAAGCTATGCAATGGGGTATCGAT
AACGAGCCTCATGCAATAGCAGCTTATGAAAATGAAACGGGTAACTTTGTAGTAGGTACAGGTTTAATTG
ACCATCCTTTCATTGAAATGTTCGGGGCTTCACCAGATGGGCTTGTGGGCGACAATGGGCAAATAGAAGT
TAAGTGCCCAGATACTACAACACACTTGAACACCCTGCTGACCAAGCAAGTACCAGATGAGTACATTCCT
CAAATAACTAGTCAGTTGGCTTGTACTCGTCGTGAATGGTGTGACTTTGTGAGTTATGACCCACGTCTAC
CAGAAGGATTACAGATCATCATTATTCGTGTCTATGCCAAAGACCTAGCAATAGAAGCACTTGAGCAAGA
TGTTCGTAAGTTCAACAAAGCTATAGATGACGCAATTAAAACATTGAAGGTGGCAGCATGAGTCGACCTG
CAGGCATGCA
Features (pLannotate 1.2.2; 29 found; start..end, strand, type, name):
     89..204     +  ncRNA          5S rRNA: Accession: RF00001 - 5S ribosomal RNA
    208..294     +  terminator     rrnB T1 terminator: Escherichia coli rrnB; transcription terminator T1 from the E. coli rrnB gene
    386..413     +  terminator     rrnB T2 terminator: transcription terminator T2 from the E. coli rrnB gene
    432..489     +  promoter       AmpR promoter (fragment): bla
    501..602     -  CDS            yciV (fragment): RNAAM_ECOLI - Also known as trpH From Escherichia coli (strain K12).
    678..706     +  promoter       tac promoter: strong E. coli promoter; hybrid between the trp and lac UV5 promoters
    710..732     +  protein_bind   lac operator (fragment): The lac repressor binds to the lac operator to inhibit transcription in E. coli. This inhibition can be relieved by adding lactose or isopropyl-β-D-thiogalactopyranoside (IPTG). lac repressor encoded by lacI
    753..4859    +  CDS            Cas9: Cas9 (Csn1) endonuclease from the Streptococcus pyogenes Type II CRISPR/Cas system generates RNA-guided double strand breaks in DNA
   4898..5270    +  promoter       sacB promoter (fragment): sacR; sacB promoter and control region
   5271..6689    +  CDS            sacB: SACB_BACSU - Experimental evidence at protein level: Swiss-Prot protein existence level 1. From Bacillus subtilis (strain 168).
   6715..6750    -  misc_feature   bom (fragment): basis of mobility region from pBR322
   6751..6787    +  misc_feature   MCS (fragment): pBluescript multiple cloning site
   6909..7709    +  CDS            ApmR: aminoglycoside 3-N-acetyltransferase type IV ; aac(3)IV; confers resistance to apramycin (Paget and Davies, 1996)
   8149..8543    -  rep_origin     RSF1010 oriV: replication origin of the broad-host-range plasmid RSF1010; requires the RSF1010 RepA/B/C proteins for replication (Scholz et al., 1989)
   8573..8854    -  CDS            mobC: MOBC_ECOLX - Protein predicted: Swiss-Prot protein existence level 4. This protein is essential to promote the specific transfer of the plasmid in the presence of conjugative plasmids. From Escherichia coli.
   8885..8972    +  oriT           RSF1010 oriT: origin of transfer of the broad-host-range plasmid RSF1010 (Scholz et al., 1989)
   9801..10211   +  CDS            mobB: MOBB2_ECOLX - Protein predicted: Swiss-Prot protein existence level 4. This protein is essential to promote the specific transfer of the plasmid in the presence of conjugative plasmids. From Escherichia coli.
  10211..11182   +  CDS            RSF1010 RepB: replication protein B of the broad-host-range plasmid RSF1010 (Scholz et al., 1989); repB
  11625..11699   +  ncRNA          Plasmid R1162: Accession: RF00043 - R1162-like plasmid antisense RNA
  11693..12532   +  CDS            RSF1010 RepA: replication protein A of the broad-host-range plasmid RSF1010 (Scholz et al., 1989); repA
  12519..13370   +  CDS            RSF1010 RepC (fragment): replication protein C of the broad-host-range plasmid RSF1010 (Scholz et al., 1989); repC
  13647..14729   -  CDS            lacI: lac repressor; lacI; The lac repressor binds to the lac operator to inhibit transcription in E. coli. This inhibition can be relieved by adding lactose or isopropyl-β-D-thiogalactopyranoside (IPTG).
  14730..14807   -  promoter       lacIq promoter: lacI (mutant); In the lacIq allele, a single base change in the promoter boosts expression of the lacI gene about 10-fold.
  14860..14961   -  CDS            yciV (fragment): RNAAM_ECOLI - Also known as trpH From Escherichia coli (strain K12).
  15037..15065   +  promoter       tac promoter: strong E. coli promoter; hybrid between the trp and lac UV5 promoters
  15069..15091   +  protein_bind   lac operator (fragment): The lac repressor binds to the lac operator to inhibit transcription in E. coli. This inhibition can be relieved by adding lactose or isopropyl-β-D-thiogalactopyranoside (IPTG). lac repressor encoded by lacI
  15106..15123   +  misc_feature   MCS (fragment): pUC18/19 multiple cloning site
  15156..15761   +  CDS            bet (fragment): VBET_LAMBD - Also known as betA, red-beta, redB. Experimental evidence at protein level: Swiss-Prot protein existence level 1. Gene bet protein functions in general recombination and in the late, rolling-circle mode of lambda DNA replication. Has a function similar to that of E.coli recT. It is a single-stranded DNA binding protein that can promote renaturation of DNA. From Escherichia phage lambda (Bacteriophage lambda).
  16580..5       +  misc_feature   MCS (fragment) (across the origin): pUC18/19 multiple cloning site
