[The description below was written by a language model from this plasmid's Addgene catalogue record and pLannotate feature annotations shown in this document.]
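Description:
pCasAb-apr is a broad-host-range bacterial expression plasmid of about 16.6 kb, built on the pMMB67EH backbone for CRISPR-Cas9 genome engineering in Acinetobacter baumannii. It replicates through the RSF1010 system: the feature table shows the RSF1010 oriV together with the RepA, RepB and RepC replication proteins that this origin requires. This explains both its low copy number and its ability to be maintained in E. coli as well as in A. baumannii. RSF1010 oriT and the mobB/mobC mobilisation genes are also present, so the plasmid could in principle be transferred by conjugation when a helper supplies the transfer functions. Selection in both hosts relies on the aac(3)IV apramycin resistance gene.

The payload consists of two separate IPTG-inducible cassettes, each driven by a tac promoter with a lac operator and repressed by lacI expressed from the lacIq promoter. One cassette expresses Streptococcus pyogenes Cas9. The other drives the RecAb recombination system named in the catalogue entry. The automated annotation detects only a partial match to lambda bet in this region, consistent with a single-strand annealing recombinase homologue, and leaves the roughly 800 bp downstream unannotated. rrnB T1 and T2 terminators follow this cassette. A sacB gene with its native promoter region provides sucrose counter-selection, which would allow the plasmid to be cured after editing.

No guide RNA cassette is annotated, so the targeting guide and repair template are presumably supplied separately. The record lists the plasmid as an empty backbone with no insert. The depositor notes that the duplicated tac promoter-lac operator segments make the plasmid prone to recombination, so isolates may carry deletions rather than the full-length construct.
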