Addgene plasmid #121998: pCasAb-apr
Purpose: (Empty Backbone) Bacterial expression of Cas9 nuclease and RecAb recombination system in Acinetobacter baumannii
Depositing lab: Quanjiang Ji. Depositing organization: ShanghaiTech University. Publication: A Highly Efficient CRISPR-Cas9-Based Genome Engineering Platform in Acinetobacter baumannii to Understand the H2O2-Sensing Mechanism of OxyR. Wang Y, Wang Z, Chen Y, Hua X, Yu Y, Ji Q. Cell Chem Biol. 2019 Sep 17. pii: S2451-9456(19)30277-6. doi: 10.1016/j.chembiol.2019.09.003. PubMed 31548010.
Backbone
  Vector backbone: pMMB67EH
  Backbone size (bp): 16599
  Vector type: Bacterial Expression, CRISPR
Growth in bacteria
  Bacterial resistance: Apramycin, 25 μg/mL
  Growth temperature: 37°C
  Growth strain: DH5alpha
  Growth instructions: Selectable Marker: 100 μg/mL apramycin in both E.coli DH5alpha and Acinetobacter baumannii. Plasmid is prone to recombination, test 2-3 colonies.
  Copy number: Low Copy
Gene/Insert
  Cloning method: Gibson Cloning
Terms and licenses: Academic/Nonprofit Terms; Industry Terms: Not Available to Industry
Depositor comments: Please note that the plasmid is prone to recombination between the duplicate tac promoter-lac operator. Addgene recommends that you test 2-3 colonies via digest or sequencing to confirm that the full 16.6kb plasmid was selected.
How to cite: pCasAb-apr was a gift from Quanjiang Ji (Addgene plasmid # 121998 ; http://n2t.net/addgene:121998 ; RRID:Addgene_121998)
